Addgene plasmid #227490: pk335-CARGO-5mer-35kb-DSF
Purpose: 5-mer gRNA array targeting Sp dCas9/Cas9 to the Prdm8-Fgf5 locus
Depositing lab: Joanna Wysocka. Depositing organization: Stanford University. Publication: Long-range regulation of transcription scales with genomic distance in a gene-specific manner. Jensen CL, Chen LF, Swigut T, Crocker OJ, Yao D, Bassik MC, Ferrell JE Jr, Boettiger AN, Wysocka J. Mol Cell. 2025 Jan 16;85(2):347-361.e7. doi: 10.1016/j.molcel.2024.10.021. Epub 2024 Dec 2. PubMed 39626660.
Backbone
  Vector backbone: pk335-BFP
  Vector type: CRISPR
  Selectable markers: Neomycin (select with G418) ; TagBFP
Growth in bacteria
  Bacterial resistance: Kanamycin, 50 μg/mL
  Growth temperature: 37°C
  Growth strain: NEB Stable
  Copy number: High Copy
Gene/Insert
  Gene/Insert name: CARGO to 35kb Downstream Fgf5 (alt name: CARGOE1E2)
  gRNA/shRNA sequence: CTGCAGATACCTGCAGAGTT, CTTAATCATGTCTGTTTACC, TAAAATAACAGACTACTCCG, TTTATATTCATTCAATTAGC, TATTTCCTCGTCCCCTCTGC
  Species: M. musculus (mouse), Synthetic
  Cloning method: Other
Terms and licenses: Academic/Nonprofit Terms; Industry Terms: Not Available to Industry
How to cite: pk335-CARGO-5mer-35kb-DSF was a gift from Joanna Wysocka (Addgene plasmid # 227490 ; http://n2t.net/addgene:227490 ; RRID:Addgene_227490)
