[The description below was written by a language model from this plasmid's Addgene catalogue record and pLannotate feature annotations shown in this document.]
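Description:
pk335-CARGO-5mer-35kb-DSF is a mammalian CRISPR guide RNA expression plasmid built on the pk335-BFP backbone. It carries a CARGO-style tandem array of five guide RNAs that direct Streptococcus pyogenes Cas9 or dCas9 to a mouse genomic site in the Prdm8-Fgf5 locus, described in the record as lying about 35 kb downstream of Fgf5. The plasmid encodes no Cas9 protein, which must be supplied separately. It replicates in E. coli at high copy from a ColE1/pUC-type origin and is selected with kanamycin. A single Tn5 NeoR/KanR gene sits behind tandem mouse PGK and bacterial EM7 promoters, so the same cassette gives kanamycin resistance in bacteria and G418 resistance in mammalian cells.

The feature table shows a repeating series of human U6 promoters alternating with S. pyogenes tracrRNA-derived scaffold fragments. This is consistent with independent Pol III units, each transcribing one spacer fused to the guide scaffold. Six copies of each element are annotated, one more than the five guides listed, probably because a flanking scaffold and a flanking promoter lie at the two ends of the array; the spacers themselves are not annotated. The repetitive array fits the recommended recombination-deficient propagation strain.

Downstream, a CMV enhancer/chicken β-actin promoter with a hybrid intron drives TagBFP, terminated by a bGH polyadenylation signal, so transfected cells can be identified or sorted by blue fluorescence. Also annotated are a φC31 attB site, which could allow integrase-mediated genomic insertion, a single AAV2 ITR, an f1 origin, and bom and β-lactamase fragments that look like backbone remnants. Concentrating several guides on one region suits recruitment of dCas9-based effectors or labels, or Cas9 targeting, in studies of long-range transcriptional regulation.
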