Features (pLannotate 1.2.2; 28 found; start..end, strand, type, name):
      1..589     +  rep_origin     ori: high-copy-number ColE1/pMB1/pBR322/pUC origin of replication
    669..736     +  misc_RNA       tracrRNA (fragment): trans-activating CRISPR RNA for the Streptococcus pyogenes CRISPR/Cas9 system
    768..999     +  promoter       U6 promoter: RNA polymerase III promoter for human U6 snRNA
   1047..1114    +  misc_RNA       tracrRNA (fragment): trans-activating CRISPR RNA for the Streptococcus pyogenes CRISPR/Cas9 system
   1146..1377    +  promoter       U6 promoter: RNA polymerase III promoter for human U6 snRNA
   1425..1492    +  misc_RNA       tracrRNA (fragment): trans-activating CRISPR RNA for the Streptococcus pyogenes CRISPR/Cas9 system
   1524..1755    +  promoter       U6 promoter: RNA polymerase III promoter for human U6 snRNA
   1803..1870    +  misc_RNA       tracrRNA (fragment): trans-activating CRISPR RNA for the Streptococcus pyogenes CRISPR/Cas9 system
   1902..2133    +  promoter       U6 promoter: RNA polymerase III promoter for human U6 snRNA
   2181..2248    +  misc_RNA       tracrRNA (fragment): trans-activating CRISPR RNA for the Streptococcus pyogenes CRISPR/Cas9 system
   2280..2511    +  promoter       U6 promoter: RNA polymerase III promoter for human U6 snRNA
   2559..2626    +  misc_RNA       tracrRNA (fragment): trans-activating CRISPR RNA for the Streptococcus pyogenes CRISPR/Cas9 system
   2658..2889    +  promoter       U6 promoter: RNA polymerase III promoter for human U6 snRNA
   2918..3203    +  enhancer       CMV enhancer: human cytomegalovirus immediate early enhancer; contains an 18-bp deletion relative to the standard CMV enhancer
   3205..3483    +  promoter       chicken β-actin promoter: No description available
   3484..3711    +  intron         hybrid intron: hybrid between chicken β-actin (CBA) and minute virus of mice (MMV) introns (Gray et al., 2011)
   3729..4430    +  CDS            TagBFP: monomeric blue fluorescent protein mammalian codon-optimized
   4461..4572    +  polyA_signal   bGH poly(A) signal: bovine growth hormone polyadenylation signal
   4672..4741    +  protein_bind   attB: attB site for the φC31 integrase (Groth et al., 2000) phage φC31 integrase
   4744..4884    +  repeat_region  AAV2 ITR: inverted terminal repeat of adeno-associated virus serotype 2 inverted
   4889..4940    -  misc_feature   bom (fragment): basis of mobility region from pBR322
   4959..5414    +  rep_origin     f1 ori (sequence partly withheld): f1 bacteriophage origin of replication; arrow indicates direction of (+) strand synthesis
   5415..5456    -  misc_feature   bom (fragment): basis of mobility region from pBR322
   5457..5943    +  promoter       PGK promoter: mouse phosphoglycerate kinase 1 promoter
   5965..6012    +  promoter       EM7 promoter: synthetic bacterial promoter&nbsp
   6032..6835    +  CDS            NeoR/KanR: aminoglycoside phosphotransferase from Tn5; aph(3')-II (or nptII); confers resistance to neomycin, kanamycin, and G418 (Geneticin®)
   6839..6875    +  polyA_signal   PGK poly(A) signal (fragment): mouse phosphoglycerate kinase 1 polyadenylation signal
   6884..7178    +  CDS            bla(M) (fragment): β-lactamase lacking the signal sequence; bla(M); allows cytosolic expression of β-lactamase
>Addgene plasmid #227490 | pk335-CARGO-5mer-35kb-DSF | addgene full sequence | sequence record 452294 | Addgene NGS Result
TTGAGATCCTTTTTTTCTGCGCGTAATCTGCTGCTTGCAAACAAAAAAACCACCGCTACCAGCGGTGGTT
TGTTTGCCGGATCAAGAGCTACCAACTCTTTTTCCGAAGGTAACTGGCTTCAGCAGAGCGCAGATACCAA
ATACTGTTCTTCTAGTGTAGCCGTAGTTAGGCCACCACTTCAAGAACTCTGTAGCACCGCCTACATACCT
CGCTCTGCTAATCCTGTTACCAGTGGCTGCTGCCAGTGGCGATAAGTCGTGTCTTACCGGGTTGGACTCA
AGACGATAGTTACCGGATAAGGCGCAGCGGTCGGGCTGAACGGGGGGTTCGTGCACACAGCCCAGCTTGG
AGCGAACGACCTACACCGAACTGAGATACCTACAGCGTGAGCTATGAGAAAGCGCCACGCTTCCCGAAGG
GAGAAAGGCGGACAGGTATCCGGTAAGCGGCAGGGTCGGAACAGGAGAGCGCACGAGGGAGCTTCCAGGG
GGAAACGCCTGGTATCTTTATAGTCCTGTCGGGTTTCGCCACCTCTGACTTGAGCGTCGATTTTTGTGAT
GCTCGTCAGGGGGGCGGAGCCTATGGAAAAACGCCAGCAACGCGGCCTTTTTACGGTTCCTGGCCTTTTG
CTGGCCTTTTGCTCACATGTGTTTAAGAGCTATGCTGGAAACAGCATAGCAAGTTTAAATAAGGCTAGTC
CGTTATCAACTTGAAAAAGTGGCACCGAGTCGGTGCTTTTTTTCTCGAGTACTAGGATCCATTAGGCTTT
CCCATGATTCCTTCATATTTGCATATACGATACAAGGCTGTTAGAGAGATAATTGGAATTAATTTGACTG
TAAACACAAAGATATTAGTACAAAATACGTGACGTAGAAAGTAATAATTTCTTGGGTAGTTTGCAGTTTT
AAAATTATGTTTTAAAATGGACTATCATATGCTTACCGTAACTTGAAAGTATTTCGATTTCTTGGCTTTA
TATATCTTGTGGAAAGGACGAAACACCGCTGCAGATACCTGCAGAGTTGTTTAAGAGCTATGCTGGAAAC
AGCATAGCAAGTTTAAATAAGGCTAGTCCGTTATCAACTTGAAAAAGTGGCACCGAGTCGGTGCTTTTTT
TCTCGAGTACTAGGATCCATTAGGCTTTCCCATGATTCCTTCATATTTGCATATACGATACAAGGCTGTT
AGAGAGATAATTGGAATTAATTTGACTGTAAACACAAAGATATTAGTACAAAATACGTGACGTAGAAAGT
AATAATTTCTTGGGTAGTTTGCAGTTTTAAAATTATGTTTTAAAATGGACTATCATATGCTTACCGTAAC
TTGAAAGTATTTCGATTTCTTGGCTTTATATATCTTGTGGAAAGGACGAAACACCGCTTAATCATGTCTG
TTTACCGTTTAAGAGCTATGCTGGAAACAGCATAGCAAGTTTAAATAAGGCTAGTCCGTTATCAACTTGA
AAAAGTGGCACCGAGTCGGTGCTTTTTTTCTCGAGTACTAGGATCCATTAGGCTTTCCCATGATTCCTTC
ATATTTGCATATACGATACAAGGCTGTTAGAGAGATAATTGGAATTAATTTGACTGTAAACACAAAGATA
TTAGTACAAAATACGTGACGTAGAAAGTAATAATTTCTTGGGTAGTTTGCAGTTTTAAAATTATGTTTTA
AAATGGACTATCATATGCTTACCGTAACTTGAAAGTATTTCGATTTCTTGGCTTTATATATCTTGTGGAA
AGGACGAAACACCGTAAAATAACAGACTACTCCGGTTTAAGAGCTATGCTGGAAACAGCATAGCAAGTTT
AAATAAGGCTAGTCCGTTATCAACTTGAAAAAGTGGCACCGAGTCGGTGCTTTTTTTCTCGAGTACTAGG
ATCCATTAGGCTTTCCCATGATTCCTTCATATTTGCATATACGATACAAGGCTGTTAGAGAGATAATTGG
AATTAATTTGACTGTAAACACAAAGATATTAGTACAAAATACGTGACGTAGAAAGTAATAATTTCTTGGG
TAGTTTGCAGTTTTAAAATTATGTTTTAAAATGGACTATCATATGCTTACCGTAACTTGAAAGTATTTCG
ATTTCTTGGCTTTATATATCTTGTGGAAAGGACGAAACACCGTTTATATTCATTCAATTAGCGTTTAAGA
GCTATGCTGGAAACAGCATAGCAAGTTTAAATAAGGCTAGTCCGTTATCAACTTGAAAAAGTGGCACCGA
GTCGGTGCTTTTTTTCTCGAGTACTAGGATCCATTAGGCTTTCCCATGATTCCTTCATATTTGCATATAC
GATACAAGGCTGTTAGAGAGATAATTGGAATTAATTTGACTGTAAACACAAAGATATTAGTACAAAATAC
GTGACGTAGAAAGTAATAATTTCTTGGGTAGTTTGCAGTTTTAAAATTATGTTTTAAAATGGACTATCAT
ATGCTTACCGTAACTTGAAAGTATTTCGATTTCTTGGCTTTATATATCTTGTGGAAAGGACGAAACACCG
TATTTCCTCGTCCCCTCTGCGTTTAAGAGCTATGCTGGAAACAGCATAGCAAGTTTAAATAAGGCTAGTC
CGTTATCAACTTGAAAAAGTGGCACCGAGTCGGTGCTTTTTTTCTCGAGTACTAGGATCCATTAGGCTTT
CCCATGATTCCTTCATATTTGCATATACGATACAAGGCTGTTAGAGAGATAATTGGAATTAATTTGACTG
TAAACACAAAGATATTAGTACAAAATACGTGACGTAGAAAGTAATAATTTCTTGGGTAGTTTGCAGTTTT
AAAATTATGTTTTAAAATGGACTATCATATGCTTACCGTAACTTGAAAGTATTTCGATTTCTTGGCTTTA
TATATCTTGTGGAAAGGACGAAACACCGTTTTTTTTCTAGAGGTACCCGTTACATAACTTACGGTAAATG
GCCCGCCTGGCTGACCGCCCAACGACCCCCGCCCATTGACGTCAATAGTAACGCCAATAGGGACTTTCCA
TTGACGTCAATGGGTGGAGTATTTACGGTAAACTGCCCACTTGGCAGTACATCAAGTGTATCATATGCCA
AGTACGCCCCCTATTGACGTCAATGACGGTAAATGGCCCGCCTGGCATTGTGCCCAGTACATGACCTTAT
GGGACTTTCCTACTTGGCAGTACATCTACGTATTAGTCATCGCTATTACCATGGTCGAGGTGAGCCCCAC
GTTCTGCTTCACTCTCCCCATCTCCCCCCCCTCCCCACCCCCAATTTTGTATTTATTTATTTTTTAATTA
TTTTGTGCAGCGATGGGGGCGGGGGGGGGGGGGGGGGCGCGCGCSAGGSGGGGGGGGGSGGGGSGAGGGG
SGGGGSGGGGSGAGGCGGAGAGGTGCGGCGGCAGCCAATCAGAGCGGCGCGCTCCGAAAGTTTCCTTTTA
TGGCGAGGCGGCGGCGGCGGCGGCCCTATAAAAAGCGAAGCGCGCGGCGGGCGGGAGTCGCTGCGCGCTG
CCTTCGCCCCGTGCCCCGCTCCGCCGCCGCCTCGCGCCGCCCGCCCCGGCTCTGACTGACCGCGTTACTC
CCACAGGTGAGCGGGCGGGACGGCCCTTCTCCTCCGGGCTGTAATTAGCTGAGCAAGAGGTAAGGGTTTA
AGGGATGGTTGGTTGGTGGGGTATTAATGTTTAATTACCTGGAGCACCTGCCTGAAATCACTTTTTTTCA
GGTTGGACCGGTGCCACCATGAGCGAGCTGATTAAGGAGAACATGCACATGAAGCTGTACATGGAGGGCA
CCGTGGACAACCATCACTTCAAGTGCACATCCGAGGGCGAAGGCAAGCCCTACGAGGGCACCCAGACCAT
GAGAATCAAGGTGGTCGAGGGCGGCCCTCTCCCCTTCGCCTTCGACATCCTGGCTACTAGCTTCCTCTAC
GGCAGCAAGACCTTCATCAACCACACCCAGGGCATCCCCGACTTCTTCAAGCAGTCCTTCCCTGAGGGCT
TCACATGGGAGAGAGTCACCACATACGATGACGGGGGCGTGCTGACCGCTACCCAGGACACCAGCCTCCA
GGACGGCTGCCTCATCTACAACGTCAAGATCAGAGGGGTGAACTTCACATCCAACGGCCCTGTGATGCAG
AAGAAAACACTCGGCTGGGAGGCCTTCACCGAGACGCTGTACCCCGCTGACGGCGGCCTGGAAGGCAGAA
ACGACATGGCCCTGAAGCTCGTGGGCGGGAGCCATCTGATCGCAAACATCAAGACCACATATAGATCCAA
GAAACCCGCTAAGAACCTCAAGATGCCTGGCGTCTACTATGTGGACTACAGACTGGAAAGAATCAAGGAG
GCCAACAACGAAACCTACGTCGAGCAGCACGAGGTGGCAGTGGCCAGATACTGCGACCTCCCTAGCAAAC
TGGGGCACAAGCTTAATTAAGAATTCCTAGAGCTCGCTGATCAGCCTCGACTGTGCCTTCTAGTTGCCAG
CCATCTGTTGTTTGCCCCTCCCCCGTGCCTTCCTTGACCCTGGAAGGTGCCACTCCCACTGTCCTTTCCT
AATAAAATGAGGAAATTGCATCGCATTGTCTGAGTAGGTGTCATTCTATTCTGGGGGGTGGGGTGGGGCA
GGACAGCAAGGGGGAGGATTGGGAAGAGAATAGCAGGCATGCTGGGGAGCTCTCGAAGCCGCGGTGCGGG
TGCCAGGGCGTGCCCTTGGGCTCCCCGGGCGCGTACTCCACCTCACCCATCGCAGGAACCCCTAGTGATG
GAGTTGGCCACTCCCTCTCTGCGCGCTCGCTCGCTCACTGAGGCCGGGCGACCAAAGGTCGCCCGACGCC
CGGGCTTTGCCCGGGCGGCCTCAGTGAGCGAGCGAGCGCGCAGCTGCCTGCAGGGGCGCCTGATGCGGTA
TTTTCTCCTTACGCATCTGTGCGGTATTTCACACCGCATA
[95 nt withheld, positions 4941-5035]
T
[46 nt withheld, positions 5037-5082]
C
[141 nt withheld, positions 5084-5224]
CCTTTGACGTTGGAGTCCACGTTCTTT
[37 nt withheld, positions 5252-5288]
ACTCTATCTCGGGCTATTCTTTTGATTTATAAGGGATTTTGCCGATTTCGGTCTATTGGTTAAAAAATGA
GCTGATTTAACAAAAATTTAACGCGAATTTTAACAAAATATTAACGTTTACAATTTTATGGTGCACTCTC
AGTACAATCTGCTCTGATGCCGCATAGTGCTTTTCCCAAGGCAGTCTGGAGCATGCGCTTTAGCAGCCCC
GCTGGGCACTTGGCGCTACACAAGTGGCCTCTGGCCTCGCACACATTCCACATCCACCGGTAGGCGCCAA
CCGGCTCCGTTCTTTGGTGGCCCCTTCGCGCCACCTTCTACTCCTCCCCTAGTCAGGAAGTTCCCCCCCG
CCCCGCAGCTCGCGTCGTGCAGGACGTGACAAATGGAAGTAGCACGTCTCACTAGTCTCGTGCAGATGGA
CAGCACCGCTGAGCAATGGAAGCGGGTAGGCCTTTGGGGCAGCGGCCAATAGCAGCTTTGCTCCTTCGCT
TTCTGGGCTCAGAGGCTGGGAAGGGGTGGGTCCGGGGGCGGGCTCAGGGGCGGGCTCAGGGGCGGGGCGG
GCGCCCGAAGGTCCTCCGGAGGCCCGGCATTCTGCACGCTTCAAAAGCGCACGTCTGCCGCGCTGTTCTC
CTCTTCCTCATCTCCGGGCCTTTCGACCGATCATCAAGCTGCACGTGTTGACAATTAATCATCGGCATAG
TATATCGGCATAGTATAATACGACTCACTATAGGAGGGCCACCATGGGATCGGCCATTGAACAAGATGGA
TTGCACGCAGGTTCTCCGGCCGCTTGGGTGGAGAGGCTATTCGGCTATGACTGGGCACAACAGACAATCG
GCTGCTCTGATGCCGCCGTGTTCCGGCTGTCAGCGCAGGGGCGCCCGGTTCTTTTTGTCAAGACCGACCT
GTCCGGTGCCCTGAATGAACTGCAGGACGAGGCAGCGCGGCTATCGTGGCTGGCCACGACGGGCGTTCCT
TGCGCAGCTGTGCTCGACGTTGTCACTGAAGCGGGAAGGGACTGGCTGCTATTGGGCGAAGTGCCGGGGC
AGGATCTCCTGTCATCTCACCTTGCTCCTGCCGAGAAAGTATCCATCATGGCTGATGCAATGCGGCGGCT
GCATACGCTTGATCCGGCTACCTGCCCATTCGACCACCAAGCGAAACATCGCATCGAGCGAGCACGTACT
CGGATGGAAGCCGGTCTTGTCGATCAGGATGATCTGGACGAAGAGCATCAGGGGCTCGCGCCAGCCGAAC
TGTTCGCCAGGCTCAAGGCGCGCATGCCCGACGGCGAGGATCTCGTCGTGACCCATGGCGATGCCTGCTT
GCCGAATATCATGGTGGAAAATGGCCGCTTTTCTGGATTCATCGACTGTGGCCGGCTGGGTGTGGCGGAC
CGCTATCAGGACATAGCGTTGGCTACCCGTGATATTGCTGAAGAGCTTGGCGGCGAATGGGCTGACCGCT
TCCTCGTGCTTTACGGTATCGCCGCTCCCGATTCGCAGCGCATCGCCTTCTATCGCCTTCTTGACGAGTT
CTTCTGATCGAGAAATTGATGATCTATTAAACAATAAAGACGTCCACATGGAAGTGCAAACTATTAACTG
GCGAACTACTTACTCTAGCTTCCCGGCAACAATTAATAGACTGGATGGAGGCGGATAAAGTTGCAGGACC
ACTTCTGCGCTCGGCCCTTCCGGCTGGCTGGTTTATTGCTGATAAATCTGGAGCCGGTGAGCGTGGAAGC
CGCGGTATCATTGCAGCACTGGGGCCAGATGGTAAGCCCTCCCGTATCGTAGTTATCTACACGACGGGGA
GTCAGGCAACTATGGATGAACGAAATAGACAGATCGCTGAGATAGGTGCCTCACTGATTAAGCATTGGTA
ACTGTCAGACCAAGTTTACTCATATATACTTTAGATTGATTTAAAACTTCATTTTTAATTTAAAAGGATC
TAGGTGAAGATCCTTTTTGATAATCTCATGACCAAAATCCCTTAACGTGAGTTTTCGTTCCACTGAGCGT
CAGACCCCGTAGAAAAGATCAAAGGATCTTC
